>Addgene plasmid #222377 | pAF146 | addgene full sequence | sequence record 442028 | Addgene NGS Result
TTGAGATCCTTTTTTTCTGCGCGTAATCTGCTGCTTGCAAACAAAAAAACCACCGCTACCAGCGGTGGTT
TGTTTGCCGGATCAAGAGCTACCAACTCTTTTTCCGAAGGTAACTGGCTTCAGCAGAGCGCAGATACCAA
ATACTGTTCTTCTAGTGTAGCCGTAGTTAGGCCACCACTTCAAGAACTCTGTAGCACCGCCTACATACCT
CGCTCTGCTAATCCTGTTACCAGTGGCTGCTGCCAGTGGCGATAAGTCGTGTCTTACCGGGTTGGACTCA
AGACGATAGTTACCGGATAAGGCGCAGCGGTCGGGCTGAACGGGGGGTTCGTGCACACAGCCCAGCTTGG
AGCGAACGACCTACACCGAACTGAGATACCTACAGCGTGAGCTATGAGAAAGCGCCACGCTTCCCGAAGG
GAGAAAGGCGGACAGGTATCCGGTAAGCGGCAGGGTCGGAACAGGAGAGCGCACGAGGGAGCTTCCAGGG
GGAAACGCCTGGTATCTTTATAGTCCTGTCGGGTTTCGCCACCTCTGACTTGAGCGTCGATTTTTGTGAT
GCTCGTCAGGGGGGCGGAGCCTATGGAAAAACGCCAGCAACGCGGCCTTTTTACGGTTCCTGGCCTTTTG
CTGGCCTTTTGCTCACATGTTCTTTCCTGCGTTATCCCCTGATTCTGTGGATAACCGTATTACCGCCTTT
GAGTGAGCTGATACCGCTCGCCGCAGCCGAACGACCGAGCGCAGCGAGTCAGTGAGCGAGGAAGCGGATC
CCTATACAGTTGAAGTCGGAAGTTTACATACACCTTAGCCAAATACATTTAAACTCACTTTTTCACAATT
CCTGACATTTAATCCTAGTAAAAATTCCCTGTCTTAGGTCAGTTAGGATCACCACTTTATTTTAAGAATG
TGAAATATCAGAATAATAGTAGAGAGAATGATTCATTTCAGCTTTTATTTCTTTCATCACATTCCCAGTG
GGTCAGAAGTTTACATACACTCGACTCCTCTGCAGAATGCGGCGATGTTTCGGTAAGGGGTCCCGAGTAG
CTAGTTCATGGCAGCCAGCATATGGCATATGTTGCCAAACTCTAAACCAAATACTCATTCTGATGTTTTA
AATGATTTGCCCTCCCATATGTCCTTCCGAGTGAGAGACACAAAAAATTCCAACACACTATTGCAATGAA
AATAAATTTCCTTTATTAGCCAGAAGTCAGATGCTCAAGGGGCTTCATGATGTCCCCATAATTTTTGGCA
GAGGGAAAAAGATCTCAGTGGTATTTGTGAGCCAGGGCATTGGCCACACCAGCCACCACCTTCTGATAGG
CAGCCTGCACCTGAGGAGTGAATTCACGACAGGCCTTCGAACTATTCCTTTGCCCTCGGACGAGTGCTGG
GGCGTCGGTTTCCACTATCGGCGAGTACTTCTACACAGCCATCGGTCCAGACGGCCGCGCTTCTGCGGGC
GATTTGTGTACGCCCGACAGTCCCGGCTCCGGATCGGACGATTGCGTCGCATCGACCCTGCGCCCAAGCT
GCATCATCGAAATTGCCGTCAACCAAGCTCTGATAGAGTTGGTCAAGACCAATGCGGAGCATATACGCCC
GGAGCCGCGGCGATCCTGCAAGCTCCGGATGCCTCCGCTCGAAGTAGCGCGTCTGCTGCTCCATACAAGC
CAACCACGGCCTCCAGAAGAAGATGTTGGCGACCTCGTATTGGGAATCCCCGAACATCGCCTCGCTCCAG
TCAATGACCGCTGTTATGCGGCCATTGTCCGTCAGGACATTGTTGGAGCCGAAATCCGCGTGCACGAGGT
GCCGGACTTCGGGGCAGTCCTCGGCCCAAAGCATCAGCTCATCGAGAGCCTGCGCGACGGACGCACTGAC
GGTGTCGTCCATCACAGTTTGCCAGTGATACACATGGGGATCAGCAATCGCGCATATGAAATCACGCCAT
GTAGTGTATTGACCGATTCCTTGCGGTCCGAATGGGCCGAACCCGCTCGTCTGGCTAAGATCGGCCGCAG
CGATCGCATCCATGGCCTCCGCGACCGGCTGCAGAACAGCGGGCAGTTCGGTTTCAGGCAGGTCTTGCAA
CGTGACACCCTGTGCACGGCGGGAGATGCAATAGGTCAGGCTCTCGCTGAATTCCCCAATGTCAAGCACT
TCCGGAATCGGGAGCGCGGCCGATGCAAAGTGCCGATAAACATAACGATCTTTGTAGAAACCATCGGCGC
AGCTATTTACCCGCAGGACATATCCACGCCCTCCTACATCGAAGCTGAAAGCACGAGATTCTTCGCCCTC
CGAGAGCTGCATCAGGTCGGAGACGCTGTCGAACTTTTCGATCAGAAACTTCTCGACAGACGTCGCGGTG
AGTTCAGGCTTTTTCATGGGGCCAGGATTCTCCTCGACGTCACCAGCCTGCTTCAGCAGGCTGAAGTTAG
TAGCTCCACTGCCCACGGCGATCTTGCCGCCCTTCTTGGCCTTAATGAGAATCTCGCGGATCTTGCGGGC
GTCCAACTTGCCGGTCAGTCCTTTAGGCACCTCGTCCACGAACACAACACCACCGCGCAGCTTCTTGGCG
GTTGTAACCTGGCTGGCCACATAGTCCACGATCTCCTTCTCGGTCATGGTTTTACCGTGTTCCAGCACGA
CGACTGCGGCGGGCAGCTCGCCGGCATCGTCGTCGGGCAGGCCGGCGACCCCGGCGTCGAAGATGTTGGG
GTGTTGCAGCAGGATGCTCTCCAGTTCGGCTGGGGCTACCTGGTAGCCCTTGTATTTGATCAGGCTCTTC
AGCCGGTCCACGATGAAGAAGTGCTCGTCCTCGTCCCAGTAGGCGATGTCGCCGCTGTGCAGCCAGCCGT
CCTTGTCGATGAGAGCGTTTGTAGCCTCGGGGTTGTTAACGTAGCCGCTCATGATCATGGGGCCACGGAC
GCACAGCTCGCCGCGCTGGTTCACACCCAGTGTCTTACCGGTGTCCAAGTCCACCACCTTAGCCTCGAAG
AAGGGCACCACCTTGCCTACTGCGCCAGGCTTGTCGTCCCCTTCGGGGGTGATCAGAATGGCGCTGGTTG
TTTCTGTCAGGCCGTAGCCCTGGCGGATGCCTGGTAGGTGGAAGCGTTTGGCCACGGCCTCACCTACCTC
CTTGCTGAGCGGCGCCCCGCCGCTGGCGATCTCGTGCAAGTTGCTTAGGTCGTACTTGTCGATGAGAGTG
CTCTTAGCGAAGAAGCTAAATAGTGTGGGCACCAGCAGGGCAGATTGAATCTTATAGTCTTGCAAGCTGC
GCAAGAATAGCTCCTCCTCGAAGCGGTACATGAGCACGACCCGAAAGCCGCAGATCAAGTAGCCCAGCGT
GGTGAACATGCCGAAGCCGTGGTGAAATGGCACCACGCTGAGGATAGCGGTGTCGGGGATGATCTGGTTG
CCGAAGATGGGGTCGCGGGCATGACTGAATCGGACACAAGCGGTGCGGTGCGGTAGGGCTACGCCCTTGG
GCAATCCGGTACTGCCACTACTGTTCATGATCAGGGCGATGGTTTTGTCCCGGTCGAAGCTCTCGGGCAC
GAAGTCGTACTCGTTGAAGCCGGGTGGCAAATGGGAAGTCACGAAGGTGTACATGCTTTGGAAGCCCTGG
TAGTCGGTCTTGCTATCCATGATGATGATCTTTTGTATGATCGGTAGCTTCTTTTGCACGTTGAGGATCT
TTTGCAGCCCTTTCTTGCTCACGAATACGACGGTGGGCTGGCTGATGCCCATGCTGTTCAGCAGCTCGCG
CTCGTTGTAGATGTCGTTAGCTGGGGCCACAGCCACACCGATGAACAGGGCACCCAACACGGGCATGAAG
AACTGCAAGCTATTCTCGCTGCACACCACGATCCGATGGTTTGTATTCAGCCCATAGCGCTTCATAGCTT
CTGCCAGCCGAACGCTCATCTCGAAGTACTCGGCGTAGGTAATGTCCACCTCGATATGTGCGTCGGTAAA
GGCGATGGTGCCGGGCACCAGGGCGTAGCGCTTCATGGCTTTGTGCAGCTGCTCGCCGGCGGTCCCGTCT
TCGAGTGGGTAGAATGGCGCTGGGCCCTTCTTAATGTTTTTGGCATCTTCCATGGTGGCGGTGCAGAGGT
TTCTACAGGGAAAGAGAGAAAGGCTACAGTTAGTTTGCTGTGATGATGCTAAGTGCCGAGGTCAGATGTC
TATGGATTGTACACGGAATCCCAACGCAGGAACCAAAAAACACTCACCCAAAAAAATGGCGCTAAGGCCG
AGAGAAAGGCGAAGTTCCGTCTACGGCTATATACCTTGAAACAGGGGCGGCAGAAGTGACGCAACGCGGT
TGCGCGGACGGCTTCCTGTGTTTTCATTGGTCGAAGCGTTCTGCGCGTGCGCAGAGATTCCCCAGGGAAG
GCGGGCCCTCTTCCGAATGTCCAATCCGGACATTCTTCCGGTTGGACCTCCGCGGTCAGCGCTGTGCCCG
GCGAGAGATCACGTGGGGCGCGGAGGCGGTGCTGCTGGGGCACGGCCGTCCAGCCTCGGCGGCCATATTT
TTGAGGGGCTGTTCATCTCGTTCACACGCTCTGTCCGCCATGTTTGTGAGTGGAAGCGCCATTACCCCTT
CAAGCGACTGAAGGCTGCAGGGCCTCTGGTGGCCCGCATGGGGAGACCAGACCCGCCAGGCCCGCCTTTC
CGCACTCAGTCCGGGCTTACTTTATTTTGTGAGACAGGGTCTCGCCTAGAGGCTCCGGTGCCCGTCAGTG
GGCAGAGCGCACATCGCCCACAGTCCCCGAGAAGTTGGGGGGAGGGGTCGGCAATTGAACCGGTGCCTAG
AGAAGGTGGCGCGGGGTAAACTGGGAAAGTGATGTCGTGTACTGGCTCCGCCTTTTTCCCGAGGGTGGGG
GAGAACCGTATATAAGTGCAGTAGTCGCCGTGAACGTTCTTTTTCGCAACGGGTTTGCCGCCAGAACACA
GGTAAGTGCCGTGTGTGGTTCCCGCGGGCCTGGCCTCTTTACGGGTTATGGCCCTTGCGTGCCTTGAATT
ACTTCCACGCCCCTGGCTGCAGTACGTGATTCTTGATCCCGAGCTTCGGGTTGGAAGTGGGTGGGAGAGT
TCGAGGCCTTGCGCTTAAGGAGCCCCTTCGCCTCGTGCTTGAGTTGAGGCCTGGCTTGGGCGCTGGGGCC
GCCGCGTGCGAATCTGGTGGCACCTTCGCGCCTGTCTCGCTGCTTTCGATAAGTCTCTAGCCATTTAAAA
TTTTTGATGACCTGCTGCGACGCTTTTTTTCTGGCAAGATAGTCTTGTAAATGCGGGCCAAGATCTGCAC
ACTGGTATTTCGGTTTTTGGGGCCGCGGGCGGCGACGGGGCCCGTGCGTCCCAGCGCACATGTTCGGCGA
GGCGGGGCCTGCGAGCGCGGCCACCGAGAATCGGACGGGGGTAGTCTCAAGCTGGCCGGCCTGCTCTGGT
GCCTGGCCTCGCGCCGCCGTGTATCGCCCCGCCCTGGGCGGCAAGGCTGGCCCGGTCGGCACCAGTTGCG
TGAGCGGAAAGATGGCCGCTTCCCGGCCCTGCTGCAGGGAGCTCAAAATGGAGGACGCGGCGCTCGGGAG
AGCGGGCGGGTGAGTCACCCACACAAAGGAAAAGGGCCTTTCCGTCCTCAGCCGTCGCTTCATGTGACTC
CACGGAGTACCGGGCGCCGTCCAGGCACCTCGATTAGTTCTCGAGCTTTTGGAGTACGTCGTCTTTAGGT
TGGGGGGAGGGGTTTTATGCGATGGAGTTTCCCCATACTGAGTGGGTGGAGACTGAAGTTAGGCCAGCTT
GGCACTTGATGTAATTCTCCTTGGAATTTGCCCTTTTTGAGTTTGGATCTTGGTTCATTCTCAAGCCTCA
GACAGTGGTTCAAAGTTTTTTTCTTCCATTTAAGGTGTCGTGAAAACTACCCCAAGCTGGCCTCTGCGGC
CGCCACCATGATTTGGATTTTGCTTGTGCTTGCATTTATGTTCTCCTGGCATCTTCTGAATGCCTTTTCT
GTATCTGTTCCCAAAGAGAAATATAAAACACATTATGGCAGCAATGTGACTATGGAATGCACCTTTCCAG
TGGGAGAAAAATTAGACCTCAATGCCCTTACAGTTTATTGGGACAAGGAAGGAAAATTTCTTGTGAAATT
TGTTGATGGTGAAGAAGATCTCAAAATTCAAAAAAGCAACTCAAGATTAAGGCATTTGAATGACCAACTA
TACAAGGGAAAATCTCTTCTTCATATCACCAACGTGACAGTAAAAGATGCTGGGGCTTACCGCTGTATTA
TTGGTTACGGGGGAGCTGATTACAAGTGGATTACTTTAACCGTCAATGCCCCATACAACAAAATAAACCA
GAGGATTAAAATGGATCCAGTCACTTCTGAATACGAAATCACATGTCAGTCAGAAGGTTATCCTAAAGCA
GAAGTCATCTGGAAAAGTAGAGATCAGGATCTAAGTAGCAAAGCTACAGTGACATATTCAGTTGGAACGG
AAAAGCTATTCAACATTACAAGCACTCTCAGGGTCAATGCCACAGTGAATGAATCTTTCCAATGCTTGTT
TCAGGAAAGGGATACTGGAAAAAATATTTCAGCTCAGATTGTCATCCCAGACAATTATGCATCAACTAAG
ACAGCCTCAAGAACTTACTTTGGGACTTTAGGAGCTGTCATTTTCCTTGGATTGATTCTGATGCTTCAGA
GCTTTAGAAAAAAACATGTGAGAATGATAGCCAAAGAGAAAAATTACCTTTCCACATAAGGCCTGTCAGG
CCAAGCTTGGGGATCAATTCTCTAGAGCTCGCTGATCAGCCTCGACTGTGCCTTCTAGTTGCCAGCCATC
TGTTGTTTGCCCCTCCCCCGTGCCTTCCTTGACCCTGGAAGGTGCCACTCCCACTGTCCTTTCCTAATAA
AATGAGGAAATTGCATCGCATTGTCTGAGTAGGTGTCATTCTATTCTGGGGGGTGGGGTGGGGCAGGACA
GCAAGGGGGAGGATTGGGAAGACAATAGCAGGCATGCTGGGGATGCGGTGGGCTCTATGGCTTCTGAGGC
GGAAAGAACCAGCTGGGCCTACTAGATAGCGGACCCCTTACCGAAACATCGCCGCATTCTGCAGAGGAGT
CGAACTTAGTGTATGTAAACTTCTGACCCACTGGAATTGTGATACAGTGAATTATAAGTGAAATAATCTG
TCTGTAAACAATTGTTGGAAAAATGACTTGTGTCATGCACAAAGTAGATGTCCTAACCGACTTGCCAAAA
CTATTGTTTGTTAACAAGAAATTTGTGGAGTAGTTGAAAAACGAGTTTTAATGACTCCAACTTAAGTGTA
TGTAAACTTCCGACTTCAACTGTATAGGGATCCAATTTTAACAAAATATTCGAGCTTGCATGCCTGCAGG
TCGTTACATAACTTACGGTAAATGGCCCGCCTGGCTGACCGCCCAACGACCCCCGCCCATTGACGTCAAT
AATGACGTATGTTCCCATAGTAACGCCAATAGGGACTTTCCATTGACGTCAATGGGTGGAGTATTTACGG
TAAACTGCCCACTTGGCAGTACATCAAGTGTATCATATGCCAAGTACGCCCCCTATTGACGTCAATGACG
GTAAATGGCCCGCCTGGCATTATGCCCAGTACATGACCTTATGGGACTTTCCTACTTGGCAGTACATCTA
CGTATTAGTCATCGCTATTACCATGGTGATGCGGTTTTGGCAGTACATCAATGGGCGTGGATAGCGGTTT
GACTCACGGGGATTTCCAAGTCTCCACCCCATTGACGTCAATGGGAGTTTGTTTTGGCACCAAAATCAAC
GGGACTTTCCAAAATGTCGTAACAACTCCGCCCCATTGACGCAAATGGGCGGTAGGCGTGTACGGTGGGA
GGTCTATATAAGCAGAGCTCGTTTAGTGAACCGTCAGATCGCCTGGAGACGCCATCCACGCTGTTTTGAC
CTCCATAGAAGACACCGGGACCGATCCAGCCTCCGGACTCTAGAGGATCCGGTACTCGAGGAACTGAAAA
ACCAGAAAGTTAACTGGTAAGTTTAGTCTTTTTGTCTTTTATTTCAGGTCCCGGATCCGGTGGTGGTGCA
AATCAAAGAACTGCTCCTCAGTGGATGTTGCCTTTACTTCTAGGCCTGTACGGAAGTGTTACTTCTGCTC
TAAAAGCTGCGGAATTGTACCCGCGGAATTAATACGACTCACTATAGGGACTAGTACCATGGGAAAATCA
AAAGAAATCAGCCAAGACCTCAGAAAAAGAATTGTAGACCTCCACAAGTCTGGTTCATCCTTGGGAGCAA
TTTCCAAACGCCTGGCGGTACCACGTTCATCTGTACAAACAATAGTACGCAAGTATAAACACCATGGGAC
CACGCAGCCGTCATACCGCTCAGGAAGGAGACGCGTTCTGTCTCCTAGAGATGAACGTACTTTGGTGCGA
AAAGTGCAAATCAATCCCAGAACAACAGCAAAGGACCTTGTGAAGATGCTGGAGGAAACAGGTACAAAAG
TATCTATATCCACAGTAAAACGAGTCCTATATCGACATAACCTGAAAGGCCACTCAGCAAGGAAGAAGCC
ACTGCTCCAAAACCGACATAAGAAAGCCAGACTACGGTTTGCAACTGCACATGGGGACAAAGATCGTACT
TTTTGGAGAAATGTCCTCTGGTCTGATGAAACAAAAATAGAACTGTTTGGCCATAATGACCATCGTTATG
TTTGGAGGAAGAAGGGGGAGGCTTGCAAGCCGAAGAACACCATCCCAACCGTGAAGCACGGGGGTGGCAG
CATCATGTTGTGGGGGTGCTTTGCTGCAGGAGGGACTGGTGCACTTCACAAAATAGATGGCATCATGGAC
GCGGTGCAGTATGTGGATATATTGAAGCAACATCTCAAGACATCAGTCAGGAAGTTAAAGCTTGGTCGCA
AATGGGTCTTCCAACACGACAATGACCCCAAGCATACTTCCAAAGTTGTGGCAAAATGGCTTAAGGACAA
CAAAGTCAAGGTATTGGAGTGGCCATCACAAAGCCCTGACCTCAATCCTATAGAAAATTTGTGGGCAGAA
CTGAAAAAGCGTGTGCGAGCAAGGAGGCCTACAAACCTGACTCAGTTACACCAGCTCTGTCAGGAGGAAT
GGGCCAAAATTCACCCAAATTATTGTGGGAAGCTTGTGGAAGGCTACCCGAAACGTTTGACCCAAGTTAA
ACAATTTAAAGGCAATGCTACCAAATACTAGGGGCCCTAACCGCGGGGATCCAGACATGATAAGATACAT
TGATGAGTTTGGACAAACCACAACTAGAATGCAGTGAAAAAAATGCTTTATTTGTGAAATTTGTGATGCT
ATTGCTTTATTTGTAACCATTATAAGCTGCAATAAACAAGTTAACAACAACAATTGCATTCATTTTATGT
TTCAGGTTCAGGGGGAGGTGTGGGAGGTTTTTTAACGCTTACAATTTCCTGATGCGGTATTTTCTCCTTA
CGCATCTGTGCGGTATTTCACACCGCATCAGGTGGCACTTTTCGGGGAAATGTGCGCGGAACCCCTATTT
GTTTATTTTTCTAAATACATTCAAATATGTATCCGCTCATGAGACAATAACCCTGATAAATGCTTCAATA
ATATTGAAAAAGGAAGAGTATGAGTATTCAACATTTCCGTGTCGCCCTTATTCCCTTTTTTGCGGCATTT
TGCCTTCCTGTTTTTGCTCACCCAGAAACGCTGGTGAAAGTAAAAGATGCTGAAGATCAGTTGGGTGCAC
GAGTGGGTTACATCGAACTGGATCTCAACAGCGGTAAGATCCTTGAGAGTTTTCGCCCCGAAGAACGTTT
TCCAATGATGAGCACTTTTAAAGTTCTGCTATGTGGCGCGGTATTATCCCGTATTGACGCCGGGCAAGAG
CAACTCGGTCGCCGCATACACTATTCTCAGAATGACTTGGTTGAGTACTCACCAGTCACAGAAAAGCATC
TTACGGATGGCATGACAGTAAGAGAATTATGCAGTGCTGCCATAACCATGAGTGATAACACTGCGGCCAA
CTTACTTCTGACAACGATCGGAGGACCGAAGGAGCTAACCGCTTTTTTGCACAACATGGGGGATCATGTA
ACTCGCCTTGATCGTTGGGAACCGGAGCTGAATGAAGCCATACCAAACGACGAGCGTGACACCACGATGC
CTGTAGCAATGGCAACAACGTTGCGCAAACTATTAACTGGCGAACTACTTACTCTAGCTTCCCGGCAACA
ATTAATAGACTGGATGGAGGCGGATAAAGTTGCAGGACCACTTCTGCGCTCGGCCCTTCCGGCTGGCTGG
TTTATTGCTGATAAATCTGGAGCCGGTGAGCGTGGGTCTCGCGGTATCATTGCAGCACTGGGGCCAGATG
GTAAGCCCTCCCGTATCGTAGTTATCTACACGACGGGGAGTCAGGCAACTATGGATGAACGAAATAGACA
GATCGCTGAGATAGGTGCCTCACTGATTAAGCATTGGTAACTGTCAGACCAAGTTTACTCATATATACTT
TAGATTGATTTAAAACTTCATTTTTAATTTAAAAGGATCTAGGTGAAGATCCTTTTTGATAATCTCATGA
CCAAAATCCCTTAACGTGAGTTTTCGTTCCACTGAGCGTCAGACCCCGTAGAAAAGATCAAAGGATCTTC
Features (pLannotate 1.2.2; 19 found; start..end, strand, type, name):
      1..589     +  rep_origin     ori: high-copy-number ColE1/pMB1/pBR322/pUC origin of replication
   1152..1207    -  polyA_signal   β-globin poly(A) signal: rabbit β-globin polyadenylation signal (Gil and Proudfoot, 1987)
   1278..1358    -  CDS            HBB (fragment): HBB_PONPY - Experimental evidence at transcript level: Swiss-Prot protein existence level 2. Involved in oxygen transport from the lung to the various peripheral tissues. From Pongo pygmaeus (Bornean orangutan).
   1372..2397    -  CDS            HygR: aminoglycoside phosphotransferase from E. coli; aph(4)-Ia; confers resistance to hygromycin
   2464..4113    -  CDS            luciferase: firefly luciferase synthetic luc2 version of the luciferase gene
   4742..5923    +  promoter       EF-1α promoter: strong constitutive promoter for human elongation factor EF-1α
   5967..6749    +  CDS            CD274 (fragment): PD1L1_HUMAN - Also known as B7H1, PDCD1L1, PDCD1LG1, PDL1. Experimental evidence at protein level: Swiss-Prot protein existence level 1. The PDCD1-mediated inhibitory pathway is exploited by tumors to attenuate anti-tumor immunity and escape destruction by the immune system, thereby facilitating tumor survival (PubMed:28813417, PubMed:28813410). The interaction with PDCD1/PD-1 inhibits cytotoxic T lymphocytes (CTLs) effector function (By similarity). The blockage of the PDCD1-mediated pathway results in the reversal of the exhausted T- cell phenotype and the normalization of the anti-tumor res
   6836..7060    +  polyA_signal   bGH poly(A) signal: bovine growth hormone polyadenylation signal
   7064..7085    +  promoter       SV40 promoter (fragment): SV40 enhancer and early promoter
   7403..7423    -  misc_feature   MCS (fragment): pUC18/19 multiple cloning site
   7422..7725    +  enhancer       CMV enhancer: human cytomegalovirus immediate early enhancer
   7726..7929    +  promoter       CMV promoter: human cytomegalovirus (CMV) immediate early promoter
   8067..8163    +  intron         SV40 intron: modified SV40 intron with splice donor and acceptor sites
   8220..8238    +  promoter       T7 promoter: promoter for bacteriophage T7 RNA polymerase
   8249..9271    +  CDS            SB100X: hyperactive variant of the Sleeping Beauty transposase (Mátés et al., 2009)
   9288..9422    -  polyA_signal   SV40 poly(A) signal: SV40 polyadenylation signal
   9498..9548    -  misc_feature   bom (fragment): basis of mobility region from pBR322
   9575..9679    +  promoter       AmpR promoter: bla
   9680..10540   +  CDS            AmpR: β-lactamase; bla; confers resistance to ampicillin, carbenicillin, and related antibiotics
