[The description below was written by a language model from this plasmid's Addgene catalogue record and pLannotate feature annotations shown in this document.]
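Description:
pAF146 is a mammalian expression plasmid of about 10.7 kb, built on the pAF112 backbone, that expresses full-length Tasmanian devil (Sarcophilus harrisii) PDL1 (CD274, programmed cell death 1 ligand 1). It is maintained in E. coli through a high-copy ColE1/pUC-type origin and an ampicillin resistance gene (β-lactamase with its own promoter). The insert was placed by Gibson assembly at the NotI and SmaI sites. The PDL1 coding sequence sits downstream of the strong constitutive human EF-1α promoter and is terminated by a bovine growth hormone polyadenylation signal. The automated annotation labels this open reading frame as a fragment of human CD274, which reflects homology matching rather than the actual species of origin given in the catalogue entry.

On the opposite strand, the plasmid carries firefly luciferase (luc2) followed by a hygromycin resistance gene, ending in a rabbit β-globin polyadenylation region. These match the listed hygromycin and luciferase markers, allowing drug selection and bioluminescent readout of transfected cells. The feature table does not annotate a promoter for this cassette or the linkage between the two coding sequences. A separate unit, consisting of the CMV enhancer/promoter, an SV40 intron, a T7 promoter, the hyperactive Sleeping Beauty transposase SB100X and an SV40 poly(A) signal, suggests an all-in-one transposon design for stable genomic integration. However, transposon inverted repeats are not annotated, so the boundaries of any mobilised segment cannot be confirmed from the record. The stated purpose is expression of devil PDL1 protein, and the plasmid was deposited with work on generating recombinant Tasmanian devil IgG antibodies from mouse hybridomas.
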