Addgene plasmid #222377: pAF146
Purpose: Express Tasmanian devil PDL1 protein (saha_PDL1_FL_DN11026_c0_g1_i1)
Depositing lab: Andrew S. Flies. Depositing organization: University of Tasmania. Publication: Conversion of Mouse-Derived Hybridomas to Tasmanian Devil Recombinant IgG Antibodies. Slyp B, Darby JM, Flies AS. Methods Mol Biol. 2024;2826:231-249. doi: 10.1007/978-1-0716-3950-4_17. PubMed 39017897.
Backbone
  Vector backbone: pAF112
  Backbone manufacturer: Andrew S. Flies Lab
  Vector type: Mammalian Expression
  Selectable markers: Hygromycin ; Luciferase
Growth in bacteria
  Bacterial resistance: Ampicillin, 100 μg/mL
  Growth temperature: 37°C
  Growth strain: DH5alpha
  Copy number: High Copy
Gene/Insert
  Gene/Insert name: PDL1 (alt name: CD274 (programmed cell death 1 ligand 1))
  Species: Tasmanian devil (Sarcophilus harrisii)
  Promoter: EF1a
  Cloning method: Gibson Cloning
  Sequencing primers: 5′ gcctcagacagtggttcaaag
Terms and licenses: Academic/Nonprofit Terms; Industry Terms: Not Available to Industry
Depositor comments: Plasmid generated by Gibson assembly using NotI and SmaI sites.
How to cite: pAF146 was a gift from Andrew S. Flies (Addgene plasmid # 222377 ; http://n2t.net/addgene:222377 ; RRID:Addgene_222377)
